>Addgene plasmid #104479 | TDP-43_NTD1-80_E17R | addgene full sequence | sequence record 201399 | Addgene NGS Result
TAATACGACTCACTATAGGGGAATTGTGAGCGGATAACAATTCCCCTCTAGAAATAATTTTGTTTAACTT
TTGAAGGAGATATACCATGGGTAGCGACAAGATTCATCACCACCATCATCATGAGAACTTATACTTTCAA
GGCCATATGATGAGCGAGTATATTCGTGTTACCGAAGATGAGAACGACGAGCCGATCAGGATTCCGAGCG
AAGATGACGGTACGGTCTTGCTGAGCACGGTGACCGCGCAGTTCCCAGGCGCCTGTGGCCTGCGCTATCG
TAATCCGGTCAGCCAGTGCATGCGCGGTGTCCGTCTGGTTGAGGGCATTCTGCACGCTCCGGACGCGGGC
TGGGGCAATCTGGTGTACGTGGTCAATTACCCGAAAGACTAGAAGCGCAAGATGGATGAAACTGACGCCA
GCTCTGCGGTTAAAGTCAAGCGTGCAGTGTAGAAAACGAGCGACCTGGTCAAGCGTGCAGTGTAGAAAAC
GAGCGACCTGATCGTGCTGGGTTTGCCGTGGAAAACCACGGAGCAAGACCTGAAAGAATACTTTAGCACC
TTCGGTGAGGTGCTGATGGTCCAGGTAAAGAAAGATCTGAAAACCGGTCACAGCAAGGGTTTTGGCTTCG
TCCGTTTCACCGAGTATGAAACCCAGGTGAAAGTTATGTCGCAACGTCACATGATCGACGGTCGTTGGTG
TGACTGCAAGCTGCCGAACAGCAAGCAGAGCCAAGATGAACCGCTGCGCTCCCGTAAAGTTTTCGTTGGT
CGCTGCACCGAAGATATGACGGAAGATGAGCTGCGTGAGTTCTTTTCTCAATATGGTGACGTGATGGATG
TTTTCATCCCGAAACCTTTCCGCGCCTTTGCATTTGTTACCTTCGCTGACGATCAAATCGCGCAGAGCCT
GTGTGGTGAGGATCTGATTATCAAAGGTATTTCCGTTCACATTTCTAACGCGGAGCCAAAGCATAACAGC
AACCGCCAACTGGAACGTTCCGGTCGTTTCGGTGGTAATCCGGGTGGTTTCGGCAACCAGGGTGGCTTTG
GCAATTCGCGTGGCGGTGGTGCCGGCTTGGGCAATAACCAAGGTTCCAATATGGGTGGCGGTATGAACTT
TGGTGCCTTCTCCATCAATCCGGCAATGATGGCGGCTGCACAAGCGGCGCTGCAGTCTAGCTGGGGTATG
ATGGGCATGCTGGCGAGCCAGCAGAACCAGTCAGGCCCGAGCGGCAATAATCAGAATCAAGGTAACATGC
AGCGTGAACCGAATCAAGCGTTTGGTAGCGGTAACAATAGCTACAGCGGTAGCAACAGCGGTGCGGCAAT
CGGCTGGGGTAGCGCAAGCAATGCGGGCAGCGGTAGCGGTTTCAACGGCGGCTTTGGTAGCAGCATGGAT
AGCAAGAGCTCCGGTTGGGGCATGTAACTCGAGCCCCCTAGCATAACCCCTTGGGGCCTCTAAACGGGTC
TTGAGGGGTTTTTTGCCCCTGAGACGCGTCAATCGAGTTCGTACCTAAGGGCGACACCCCCTAATTAGCC
CGGGCGAAAGGCCCAGTCTTTCGACTGAGCCTTTCGTTTTATTTGATGCCTGGCAGTTCCCTACTCTCGC
ATGGGGAGTCCCCACACTACCATCGGCGCTACGGCGTTTCACTTCTGAGTTCGGCATGGGGTCAGGTGGG
ACCACCGCGCTACTGCCGCCAGGCAAACAAGGGGTGTTATGAGCCATATTCAGGTATAAATGGGCTCGCG
ATAATGTTCAGAATTGGTTAATTGGTTGTAACACTGACCCCTATTTGTTTATTTTTCTAAATACATTCAA
ATATGTATCCGCTCATGAGACAATAACCCTGATAAATGCTTCAATAATATTGAAAAAGGAAGAATATGAG
CCATATTCAACGGGAAACGTCGAGGCCGCGATTAAATTCCAACATGGATGCTGATTTATATGGGTATAAA
TGGGCTCGCGATAATGTCGGGCAATCAGGTGCGACAATCTATCGCTTGTATGGGAAGCCCGATGCGCCAG
AGTTGTTTCTGAAACATGGCAAAGGTAGCGTTGCCAATGATGTTACAGATGAGATGGTCAGACTAAACTG
GCTGACGGAATTTATGCCACTTCCGACCATCAAGCATTTTATCCGTACTCCTGATGATGCATGGTTACTC
ACCACTGCGATCCCCGGAAAAACAGCGTTCCAGGTATTAGAAGAATATCCTGATTCAGGTGAAAATATTG
TTGATGCGCTGGCAGTGTTCCTGCGCCGGTTGCACTCGATTCCTGTTTGTAATTGTCCTTTTAACAGCGA
TCGCGTATTTCGCCTCGCTCAGGCGCAATCACGAATGAATAACGGTTTGGTTGATGCGAGTGATTTTGAT
GACGAGCGTAATGGCTGGCCTGTTGAACAAGTCTGGAAAGAAATGCATAAACTTTTGCCATTCTCACCGG
ATTCAGTCGTCACTCATGGTGATTTCTCACTTGATAACCTTATTTTTGACGAGGGGAAATTAATAGGTTG
TATTGATGTTGGACGAGTCGGAATCGCAGACCGATACCAGGATCTTGCCATCCTATGGAACTGCCTCGGT
GAGTTTTCTCCTTCATTACAGAAACGGCTTTTTCAAAAATATGGTATTGATAATCCTGATATGAATAAAT
TGCAATTTCATTTGATGCTCGATGAGTTTTTCTAAGCGGCGCGCCATCGAATGGCGCAAAACCTTTCGCG
GTATGGCATGATAGCGCCCGGAAGAGAGTCAATTCAGGGTGGTGAATATGAAACCAGTAACGTTATACGA
TGTCGCAGAGTATGCCGGTGTCTCTTATCAGACCGTTTCCCGCGTGGTGAACCAGGCCAGCCACGTTTCT
GCGAAAACGCGGGAAAAAGTGGAAGCGGCGATGGCGGAGCTGAATTACATTCCCAACCGCGTGGCACAAC
AACTGGCGGGCAAACAGTCGTTGCTGATTGGCGTTGCCACCTCCAGTCTGGCCCTGCACGCGCCGTCGCA
AATTGTCGCGGCGATTAAATCTCGCGCCGATCAACTGGGTGCCAGCGTGGTGGTGTCGATGGTAGAACGA
AGCGGCGTCGAAGCCTGTAAAGCGGCGGTGCACAATCTTCTCGCGCAACGCGTCAGTGGGCTGATCATTA
ACTATCCGCTGGATGACCAGGATGCCATTGCTGTGGAAGCTGCCTGCACTAATGTTCCGGCGTTATTTCT
TGATGTCTCTGACCAGACACCCATCAACAGTATTATTTTCTCCCATGAGGACGGTACGCGACTGGGCGTG
GAGCATCTGGTCGCATTGGGTCACCAGCAAATCGCGCTGTTAGCGGGCCCATTAAGTTCTGTCTCGGCGC
GTCTGCGTCTGGCTGGCTGGCATAAATATCTCACTCGCAATCAAATTCAGCCGATAGCGGAACGGGAAGG
CGACTGGAGTGCCATGTCCGGTTTTCAACAAACCATGCAAATGCTGAATGAGGGCATCGTTCCCACTGCG
ATGCTGGTTGCCAACGATCAGATGGCGCTGGGCGCAATGCGCGCCATTACCGAGTCCGGGCTGCGCGTTG
GTGCGGATATCTCGGTAGTGGGATACGACGATACCGAAGATAGCTCATGTTATATCCCGCCGTTAACCAC
CATCAAACAGGATTTTCGCCTGCTGGGGCAAACCAGCGTGGACCGCTTGCTGCAACTCTCTCAGGGCCAG
GCGGTGAAGGGCAATCAGCTGTTGCCAGTCTCACTGGTGAAAAGAAAAACCACCCTGGCGCCCAATACGC
AAACCGCCTCTCCCCGCGCGTTGGCCGATTCATTAATGCAGCTGGCACGACAGGTTTCCCGACTGGAAAG
CGGGCAGTGACTCATGACCAAAATCCCTTAACGTGAGTTACGCGCGCGTCGTTCCACTGAGCGTCAGACC
CCGTAGAAAAGATCAAAGGATCTTCTTGAGATCCTTTTTTTCTGCGCGTAATCTGCTGCTTGCAAACAAA
AAAACCACCGCTACCAGCGGTGGTTTGTTTGCCGGATCAAGAGCTACCAACTCTTTTTCCGAAGGTAACT
GGCTTCAGCAGAGCGCAGATACCAAATACTGTTCTTCTAGTGTAGCCGTAGTTAGCCCACCACTTCAAGA
ACTCTGTAGCACCGCCTACATACCTCGCTCTGCTAATCCTGTTACCAGTGGCTGCTGCCAGTGGCGATAA
GTCGTGTCTTACCGGGTTGGACTCAAGACGATAGTTACCGGATAAGGCGCAGCGGTCGGGCTGAACGGGG
GGTTCGTGCACACAGCCCAGCTTGGAGCGAACGACCTACACCGAACTGAGATACCTACAGCGTGAGCTAT
GAGAAAGCGCCACGCTTCCCGAAGGGAGAAAGGCGGACAGGTATCCGGTAAGCGGCAGGGTCGGAACAGG
AGAGCGCACGAGGGAGCTTCCAGGGGGAAACGCCTGGTATCTTTATAGTCCTGTCGGGTTTCGCCACCTC
TGACTTGAGCGTCGATTTTTGTGATGCTCGTCAGGGGGGCGGAGCCTATGGAAAAACGCCAGCAACGCGG
CCTTTTTACGGTTCCTGGCCTTTTGCTGGCCTTTTGCTCACATGTTCTTTCCTGCGTTATCCCCTGATTC
TGTGGATAACCGTATTACCGCCTTTGAGTGAGCTGATACCGCTCGCCGCAGCCGAACGACCGAGCGCAGC
GAGTCAGTGAGCGAGGAAGCGGAAGGCGAGAGTAGGGAACTGCCAGGCATCAAACTAAGCAGAAGGCCCC
TGACGGATGGCCTTTTTGCGTTTCTACAAACTCTTTCTGTGTTGTAAAACGACGGCCAGTCTTAAGCTCG
GGCCCCCTGGGCGGTTCTGATAACGAGTAATCGTTAATCCGCAAATAACGTAAAAACCCGCTTCGGCGGG
TTTTTTTATGGGGGGAGTTTAGGGAAAGAGCATTTGTCAGAATATTTAAGGGCGCCTGTCACTTTGCTTG
ATATATGAGAATTATTTAACCTTATAAATGAGAAAAAAGCAACGCACTTTAAATAAGATACGTTGCTTTT
TCGATTGATGAACACCTATAATTAAACTATTCATCTATTATTTATGATTTTTTGTATATACAATATTTCT
AGTTTGTTAAAGAGAATTAAGAAAATAAATCTCGAAAATAATAAAGGGAAAATCAGTTTTTGATATCAAA
ATTATACATGTCAACGATAATACAAAATATAATACAAACTATAAGATGTTATCAGTATTTATTATGCATT
TAGAATAAATTTTGTGTCGCCCTTCCGCGAAAT
Features (pLannotate 1.2.2; 14 found; start..end, strand, type, name):
      1..19      +  promoter       T7 promoter: promoter for bacteriophage T7 RNA polymerase
     20..44      +  protein_bind   lac operator: The lac repressor binds to the lac operator to inhibit transcription in E. coli. This inhibition can be relieved by adding lactose or isopropyl-β-D-thiogalactopyranoside (IPTG). lac repressor encoded by lacI
    150..1424    +  CDS            TARDBP: TADBP_HUMAN - Also known as TDP43. Experimental evidence at protein level: Swiss-Prot protein existence level 1. RNA-binding protein that is involved in various steps of RNA biogenesis and processing (PubMed:23519609). Preferentially binds, via its two RNA recognition motifs RRM1 and RRM2, to GU-repeats on RNA molecules predominantly localized within long introns and in the 3'UTR of mRNAs (PubMed:23519609, PubMed:24240615, PubMed:24464995). In turn, regulates the splicing of many non-coding and protein-coding RNAs including proteins involved in neuronal survival, as well as mRNAs that encode p
   1438..1485    +  terminator     T7 terminator: transcription terminator for bacteriophage T7 RNA polymerase
   1545..1585    -  terminator     rrnB T1 terminator (fragment): transcription terminator T1 from the E. coli rrnB gene
   1587..1702    -  ncRNA          5S rRNA: Accession: RF00001 - 5S ribosomal RNA
   1733..1757    +  CDS            KanR (fragment): aminoglycoside phosphotransferase; aph(3')-Ia; confers resistance to kanamycin in bacteria or G418 (Geneticin®) in eukaryotes
   1787..1883    +  promoter       AmpR promoter (fragment): bla
   1886..2695    +  CDS            KanR: aminoglycoside phosphotransferase; aph(3')-Ia; confers resistance to kanamycin in bacteria or G418 (Geneticin®) in eukaryotes
   2704..2777    +  promoter       lacI promoter (fragment): lacI
   2778..3857    +  CDS            lacI: LACI_ECOLI - Experimental evidence at protein level: Swiss-Prot protein existence level 1. Repressor of the lactose operon. Binds allolactose as an inducer. From Escherichia coli (strain K12).
   3946..4534    +  rep_origin     ori: high-copy-number ColE1/pMB1/pBR322/pUC origin of replication
   4759..4776    +  terminator     rrnB T2 terminator (fragment): transcription terminator T2 from the E. coli rrnB gene
   4801..4820    -  CDS            lacZα (fragment): LacZα fragment of β-galactosidase; lacZ fragment
