[The description below was written by a language model from this plasmid's Addgene catalogue record and pLannotate feature annotations shown in this document.]
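Description:
TDP-43_NTD1-80_E17R is a bacterial expression plasmid built on the pJ411 backbone for producing the N-terminal domain of human TDP-43 (gene TARDBP) carrying the E17R point substitution, with an N-terminal His tag for affinity purification. The plasmid is maintained in E. coli through a high-copy ColE1/pUC-type origin and is selected with kanamycin via an aph(3')-Ia (KanR) gene driven by a fragment of the AmpR promoter.

Expression follows the standard T7/lac arrangement. A T7 promoter is immediately followed by a lac operator, and the plasmid carries its own lacI gene with its promoter. Transcription is therefore repressed until IPTG or lactose is added, and it requires a host that supplies T7 RNA polymerase. A T7 terminator lies just downstream of the coding region, and rrnB terminator fragments flank other parts of the backbone to insulate it from read-through. The small lacZα, 5S rRNA and additional KanR fragments in the annotation appear to be backbone remnants rather than functional parts.

There is one discrepancy. The name indicates residues 1–80 only, yet the automated annotation marks a TARDBP match of about 1.3 kb, close to full-length TDP-43. The record does not explain this. The coding sequence might be truncated by a stop codon within a longer TARDBP sequence, but that cannot be confirmed from the feature table. The His tag is not separately annotated, and the cloning sites are unrecorded. The associated publication concerns TDP-43 polymerization, phase separation and RNA splicing, which suggests the purified mutant domain is used in biophysical studies of N-terminal domain self-association.
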