Addgene plasmid #104479: TDP-43_NTD1-80_E17R
Purpose: bacterial expression of TDP-43 NTD E17R
Depositing lab: Nicolas Fawzi. Depositing organization: Brown University. Publication: A single N-terminal phosphomimic disrupts TDP-43 polymerization, phase separation, and RNA splicing. Wang A, Conicella AE, Schmidt HB, Martin EW, Rhoads SN, Reeb AN, Nourse A, Ramirez Montero D, Ryan VH, Rohatgi R, Shewmaker F, Naik MT, Mittag T, Ayala YM, Fawzi NL. EMBO J. 2018 Mar 1;37(5). pii: embj.201797452. doi: 10.15252/embj.201797452. Epub 2018 Feb 9. PubMed 29438978.
Backbone
  Vector backbone: pJ411
  Vector type: Bacterial Expression
Growth in bacteria
  Bacterial resistance: Kanamycin, 50 μg/mL
  Growth temperature: 37°C
  Growth strain: DH5alpha
  Copy number: High Copy
Gene/Insert
  Gene/Insert name: TDP-43
  Species: H. sapiens (human)
  Mutation: E17R
  Entrez Gene: TARDBP (a.k.a. ALS10, TDP-43)
  Tag / fusion protein: His (N terminal on insert)
  Cloning method: Restriction Enzyme; 5′ cloning site unknown (unknown if destroyed); 3′ cloning site unknown (unknown if destroyed)
Terms and licenses: Academic/Nonprofit Terms; Industry Terms: Not Available to Industry
How to cite: TDP-43_NTD1-80_E17R was a gift from Nicolas Fawzi (Addgene plasmid # 104479 ; http://n2t.net/addgene:104479 ; RRID:Addgene_104479)
