>Addgene plasmid #104479 | TDP-43_NTD1-80_E17R | depositor partial sequence | sequence record 198030 | TDP-43_NTD1-80_E17R
TTTTGTTTAACTTTTGAAGGAGATATACCATGGGTAGCGACAAGATTCATCACCACCATCATCATGAGAA
CTTATACTTTCAAGGCCATATGATGAGCGAGTATATTCGTGTTACCGAAGATGAGAACGACGAGCCGATC
AGGATTCCGAGCGAAGATGACGGTACGGTCTTGCTGAGCACGGTGACCGCGCAGTTCCCAGGCGCCTGTG
GCCTGCGCTATCGTAATCCGGTCAGCCAGTGCATGCGCGGTGTCCGTCTGGTTGAGGGCATTCTGCACGC
TCCGGACGCGGGCTGGGGCAATCTGGTGTACGTGGTCAATTACCCGAAAGACTAGAAGCGCAAGATGGAT
GAAACTGACGCCAGCTCTGCGGTTAAAGTCAAGCGTGCAGTGTAGAAAACGAGCGACCTGGTCAAGCGTG
CAGTGTAGAAAACGAGCGACCTGATCGTGCTGGGTTTGCCGTGGAAAACCACGGAGCAAGACCTGAAAGA
ATACTTTAGCACCTTCGGTGAGGTGCTGATGGTCCAGGTAAAGAAAGATCTGAAAACCGGTCACAGCAAG
GGTTTTGGCTTCGTCCGTTTCACCGAGTATGAAACCCAGGTGAAAGTTATGTCGCAACGTCACATGATCG
ACGGTCGTTGGTGTGACTGCAAGCTGCCGAACAGCAAGCAGAGCCAAGATGAACCGCTGCGCTCCCGTAA
AGTTTTCGTTGGTCGCTGCACCGAAGATATGACGGAAGATGAGCTGCGTGAGTTCTTTTCTCAATATGGT
GACGTGATGGATGTTTTCATCCCGAAACCTTTCCGCGCC
